Addgene plasmid #111761: tCRMod-GGSGGS7
Purpose: Expresses soluble Clover-mRuby2 tension sensor module with 7-repeat GGSGGS extensible domain
Depositing lab: Brenton Hoffman. Depositing organization: Duke University. Publication: Tunable molecular tension sensors reveal extension-based control of vinculin loading. LaCroix AS, Lynch AD, Berginski ME, Hoffman BD. eLife. 2018 Jul 19;7. pii: 33927. doi: 10.7554/eLife.33927. PubMed 30024378.
Backbone
  Vector backbone: pcDNA3.1(+)
  Backbone manufacturer: Invitrogen
  Backbone size w/o insert (bp): 5402
  Total vector size (bp): 6914
  Vector type: Mammalian Expression
Growth in bacteria
  Bacterial resistance: Ampicillin, 100 μg/mL
  Growth temperature: 30°C
  Growth strain: NEB Stable
  Copy number: High Copy
Gene/Insert
  Gene/Insert name: Clover-GGSGGS7-mRuby2 fusion (alt name: tCRMod-GGSGGS7)
  Species: Synthetic
  Insert size (bp): 1512
  Mutation: Residues 1-228 of Clover, residues 1-3 deleted from mRuby2
  Promoter: CMV
  Cloning method: Gibson Cloning
  Sequencing primers: 5′ T7; 3′ BGH Reverse
Terms and licenses: Academic/Nonprofit Terms; Industry Terms: Not Available to Industry
Depositor comments: Partially based on Addgene Plasmids #49089 and #21769
How to cite: tCRMod-GGSGGS7 was a gift from Brenton Hoffman (Addgene plasmid # 111761 ; http://n2t.net/addgene:111761 ; RRID:Addgene_111761)
