[The description below was written by a language model from this plasmid's Addgene catalogue record and pLannotate feature annotations shown in this document.]
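Description:
tCRMod-GGSGGS7 is a mammalian expression plasmid built on the pcDNA3.1(+) backbone that produces a soluble, free-standing FRET-based molecular tension sensor module. The synthetic insert of about 1.5 kb is a single open reading frame in which the green/yellow fluorescent protein Clover (truncated to residues 1-228) is joined to the red fluorescent protein mRuby2 (lacking its first three residues). The two are joined by an extensible linker made of seven repeats of the GGSGGS motif, which corresponds to the unannotated gap between the two fluorescent protein coding sequences in the feature tables. Clover and mRuby2 act as FRET donor and acceptor. The flexible linker sets their resting separation and would stretch under load, lowering energy transfer. Because the module here is not inserted into a load-bearing host protein, it is expressed as an unloaded cytosolic species. This makes it suited to characterising the baseline FRET behaviour of this linker length within a series of tunable sensors, although the record itself states only that it expresses the soluble module.

Transcription is driven by the CMV immediate-early enhancer and promoter and terminated by the bGH polyadenylation signal, and a T7 promoter sits just upstream of the insert. A separate SV40 promoter–neo–SV40 poly(A) cassette provides G418 selection for stable mammalian lines. In bacteria the plasmid is maintained through a high-copy ColE1/pUC-type origin and ampicillin resistance (AmpR), and an f1 origin is also present. Short hits to an HIV-1 LTR, ble, lacI and lac promoter elements are fragmentary backbone matches with no evident function here. The depositor and sequencing-derived records agree in layout, differing by only three nucleotides in length, which fall within the bacterial origin annotation.
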