Features (pLannotate 1.2.2; 21 found; start..end, strand, type, name):
     28..80      -  misc_feature   bom (fragment): basis of mobility region from pBR322
    235..614     +  enhancer       CMV enhancer: human cytomegalovirus immediate early enhancer
    615..818     +  promoter       CMV promoter: human cytomegalovirus (CMV) immediate early promoter
    814..847     +  LTR            5' LTR (truncated) (fragment): truncated 5' long terminal repeat (LTR) from HIV-1
    863..881     +  promoter       T7 promoter: promoter for bacteriophage T7 RNA polymerase
    920..1606    +  CDS            Clover: Clover is a basic (constitutively fluorescent) green/yellow fluorescent protein published in 2012, derived from Aequorea victoria. It is reported to be a rapidly-maturing weak dimer with high acid sensitivity.
   1733..2434    +  CDS            mRuby2: mRuby2 is a basic (constitutively fluorescent) red fluorescent protein published in 2012, derived from Entacmaea quadricolor. It has moderate acid sensitivity.
   2514..2738    +  polyA_signal   bGH poly(A) signal: bovine growth hormone polyadenylation signal
   2742..2763    +  promoter       SV40 promoter (fragment): SV40 enhancer and early promoter
   2784..3212    +  rep_origin     f1 ori (sequence partly withheld): f1 bacteriophage origin of replication; arrow indicates direction of (+) strand synthesis
   3226..3555    +  promoter       SV40 promoter: SV40 enhancer and early promoter
   3622..4413    +  CDS            neo: KKA2_KLEPN - Also known as kan, nptII. Experimental evidence at protein level: Swiss-Prot protein existence level 1. Resistance to kanamycin, neomycin, paromomycin, ribostamycin, butirosin and gentamicin B. From Klebsiella pneumoniae.
   4437..4595    +  CDS            ble (fragment): BLE_KLEPN - Experimental evidence at protein level: Swiss-Prot protein existence level 1. Binding protein with a strong affinity to the bleomycin family of antibiotics. Binds to CL990; an antimitotic-antibiotic compound. From Klebsiella pneumoniae.
   4590..4711    +  polyA_signal   SV40 poly(A) signal: SV40 polyadenylation signal
   4784..4800    -  protein_bind   lac operator: The lac repressor binds to the lac operator to inhibit transcription in E. coli. This inhibition can be relieved by adding lactose or isopropyl-β-D-thiogalactopyranoside (IPTG). lac repressor encoded by lacI
   4808..4838    -  promoter       lac promoter: promoter for the E. coli lac operon
   4853..4874    -  protein_bind   CAP binding site: CAP binding activates transcription in the presence of cAMP. E. coli catabolite activator protein
   4887..4979    -  CDS            lacI (fragment): lac repressor; lacI; The lac repressor binds to the lac operator to inhibit transcription in E. coli. This inhibition can be relieved by adding lactose or isopropyl-β-D-thiogalactopyranoside (IPTG).
   5162..5747    -  rep_origin     ori: high-copy-number ColE1/pMB1/pBR322/pUC origin of replication
   5918..6778    -  CDS            AmpR: β-lactamase; bla; confers resistance to ampicillin, carbenicillin, and related antibiotics
   6779..6883    -  promoter       AmpR promoter: bla
>Addgene plasmid #111761 | tCRMod-GGSGGS7 | depositor full sequence | sequence record 209933 | tCRMod-GGSGGS7 sequence 6914 bps
GACGGATCGGGAGATCTCCCGATCCCCTATGGTGCACTCTCAGTACAATCTGCTCTGATGCCGCATAGTT
AAGCCAGTATCTGCTCCCTGCTTGTGTGTTGGAGGTCGCTGAGTAGTGCGCGAGCAAAATTTAAGCTACA
ACAAGGCAAGGCTTGACCGACAATTGCATGAAGAATCTGCTTAGGGTTAGGCGTTTTGCGCTGCTTCGCG
ATGTACGGGCCAGATATACGCGTTGACATTGATTATTGACTAGTTATTAATAGTAATCAATTACGGGGTC
ATTAGTTCATAGCCCATATATGGAGTTCCGCGTTACATAACTTACGGTAAATGGCCCGCCTGGCTGACCG
CCCAACGACCCCCGCCCATTGACGTCAATAATGACGTATGTTCCCATAGTAACGCCAATAGGGACTTTCC
ATTGACGTCAATGGGTGGAGTATTTACGGTAAACTGCCCACTTGGCAGTACATCAAGTGTATCATATGCC
AAGTACGCCCCCTATTGACGTCAATGACGGTAAATGGCCCGCCTGGCATTATGCCCAGTACATGACCTTA
TGGGACTTTCCTACTTGGCAGTACATCTACGTATTAGTCATCGCTATTACCATGGTGATGCGGTTTTGGC
AGTACATCAATGGGCGTGGATAGCGGTTTGACTCACGGGGATTTCCAAGTCTCCACCCCATTGACGTCAA
TGGGAGTTTGTTTTGGCACCAAAATCAACGGGACTTTCCAAAATGTCGTAACAACTCCGCCCCATTGACG
CAAATGGGCGGTAGGCGTGTACGGTGGGAGGTCTATATAAGCAGAGCTCTCTGGCTAACTAGAGAACCCA
CTGCTTACTGGCTTATCGAAATTAATACGACTCACTATAGGGAGACCCAAGCTGGCTAGCGTTTAAACTT
AAGCTTACCATGGTGAGCAAGGGCGAGGAGCTGTTCACCGGGGTGGTGCCCATCCTGGTCGAGCTGGACG
GCGACGTAAACGGCCACAAGTTCAGCGTCCGCGGCGAGGGCGAGGGCGATGCCACCAACGGCAAGCTGAC
CCTGAAGTTCATCTGCACCACCGGCAAGCTGCCCGTGCCCTGGCCCACCCTCGTGACCACCTTCGGCTAC
GGCGTGGCCTGCTTCAGCCGCTACCCCGACCACATGAAGCAGCACGACTTCTTCAAGTCCGCCATGCCCG
AAGGCTACGTCCAGGAGCGCACCATCTCTTTCAAGGACGACGGTACCTACAAGACCCGCGCCGAGGTGAA
GTTCGAGGGCGACACCCTGGTGAACCGCATCGAGCTGAAGGGCATCGACTTCAAGGAGGACGGCAACATC
CTGGGGCACAAGCTGGAGTACAACTTCAACAGCCACAACGTCTATATCACGGCCGACAAGCAGAAGAACG
GCATCAAGGCTAACTTCAAGATCCGCCACAACGTTGAGGACGGCAGCGTGCAGCTCGCCGACCACTACCA
GCAGAACACCCCCATCGGCGACGGCCCCGTGCTGCTGCCCGACAACCACTACCTGAGCCATCAGTCCGCC
CTGAGCAAAGACCCCAACGAGAAGCGCGATCACATGGTCCTGCTGGAGTTCGTGACCGCCGCCGGGGGTG
GATCCGGTGGATCAGGTGGATCCGGTGGTAGTGGTGGATCCGGAGGTTCTGGTGGATCCGGTGGTTCAGG
TGGATCCGGTGGATCTGGTGGATCCGGTGGTAGTGGTGGATCCGGAGGTAGCAAGGGCGAAGAGCTGATC
AAGGAAAATATGCGTATGAAGGTGGTCATGGAAGGTTCGGTCAACGGCCACCAATTCAAATGCACAGGTG
AAGGAGAAGGCAATCCGTACATGGGAACTCAAACCATGAGGATCAAAGTCATCGAGGGAGGACCCCTGCC
ATTTGCCTTTGACATTCTTGCCACGTCGTTCATGTATGGCAGCCGTACTTTTATCAAGTACCCGAAAGGC
ATTCCTGATTTCTTTAAACAGTCCTTTCCTGAGGGTTTTACTTGGGAAAGAGTTACGAGATACGAAGATG
GTGGAGTCGTCACCGTCATGCAGGACACCAGCCTTGAGGATGGCTGTCTCGTTTACCACGTCCAAGTCAG
AGGGGTAAACTTTCCCTCCAATGGTCCCGTGATGCAGAAGAAGACCAAGGGTTGGGAGCCTAATACAGAG
ATGATGTATCCAGCAGATGGTGGTCTGAGGGGATACACTCATATGGCACTGAAAGTTGATGGTGGTGGCC
ATCTGTCTTGCTCTTTCGTAACAACTTACAGGTCAAAAAAGACCGTCGGGAACATCAAGATGCCCGGTAT
CCATGCCGTTGATCACCGCCTGGAAAGGTTAGAGGAAAGTGACAATGAAATGTTCGTAGTACAACGCGAA
CACGCAGTTGCCAAGTTCGCCGGGCTTGGTGGTGGGATGGACGAGCTGTACAAGTAAGAATTCTGCAGAT
ATCCAGCACAGTGGCGGCCGCTCGAGTCTAGAGGGCCCGTTTAAACCCGCTGATCAGCCTCGACTGTGCC
TTCTAGTTGCCAGCCATCTGTTGTTTGCCCCTCCCCCGTGCCTTCCTTGACCCTGGAAGGTGCCACTCCC
ACTGTCCTTTCCTAATAAAATGAGGAAATTGCATCGCATTGTCTGAGTAGGTGTCATTCTATTCTGGGGG
GTGGGGTGGGGCAGGACAGCAAGGGGGAGGATTGGGAAGACAATAGCAGGCATGCTGGGGATGCGGTGGG
CTCTATGGCTTCTGAGGCGGAAAGAACCAGCTGGGGCTCTAGGGGGTATCCCC
[124 nt withheld, positions 2784-2907]
C
[91 nt withheld, positions 2909-2999]
A
[49 nt withheld, positions 3001-3049]
CCTTTGACGTTGGAGTCCACGTTCTTT
[37 nt withheld, positions 3077-3113]
ACCCTATCTCGGTCTATTCTTTTGATTTATAAGGGATTTTGCCGATTTCGGCCTATTGGTTAAAAAATGA
GCTGATTTAACAAAAATTTAACGCGAATTAATTCTGTGGAATGTGTGTCAGTTAGGGTGTGGAAAGTCCC
CAGGCTCCCCAGCAGGCAGAAGTATGCAAAGCATGCATCTCAATTAGTCAGCAACCAGGTGTGGAAAGTC
CCCAGGCTCCCCAGCAGGCAGAAGTATGCAAAGCATGCATCTCAATTAGTCAGCAACCATAGTCCCGCCC
CTAACTCCGCCCATCCCGCCCCTAACTCCGCCCAGTTCCGCCCATTCTCCGCCCCATGGCTGACTAATTT
TTTTTATTTATGCAGAGGCCGAGGCCGCCTCTGCCTCTGAGCTATTCCAGAAGTAGTGAGGAGGCTTTTT
TGGAGGCCTAGGCTTTTGCAAAAAGCTCCCGGGAGCTTGTATATCCATTTTCGGATCTGATCAAGAGACA
GGATGAGGATCGTTTCGCATGATTGAACAAGATGGATTGCACGCAGGTTCTCCGGCCGCTTGGGTGGAGA
GGCTATTCGGCTATGACTGGGCACAACAGACAATCGGCTGCTCTGATGCCGCCGTGTTCCGGCTGTCAGC
GCAGGGGCGCCCGGTTCTTTTTGTCAAGACCGACCTGTCCGGTGCCCTGAATGAACTGCAGGACGAGGCA
GCGCGGCTATCGTGGCTGGCCACGACGGGCGTTCCTTGCGCAGCTGTGCTCGACGTTGTCACTGAAGCGG
GAAGGGACTGGCTGCTATTGGGCGAAGTGCCGGGGCAGGATCTCCTGTCATCTCACCTTGCTCCTGCCGA
GAAAGTATCCATCATGGCTGATGCAATGCGGCGGCTGCATACGCTTGATCCGGCTACCTGCCCATTCGAC
CACCAAGCGAAACATCGCATCGAGCGAGCACGTACTCGGATGGAAGCCGGTCTTGTCGATCAGGATGATC
TGGACGAAGAGCATCAGGGGCTCGCGCCAGCCGAACTGTTCGCCAGGCTCAAGGCGCGCATGCCCGACGG
CGAGGATCTCGTCGTGACCCATGGCGATGCCTGCTTGCCGAATATCATGGTGGAAAATGGCCGCTTTTCT
GGATTCATCGACTGTGGCCGGCTGGGTGTGGCGGACCGCTATCAGGACATAGCGTTGGCTACCCGTGATA
TTGCTGAAGAGCTTGGCGGCGAATGGGCTGACCGCTTCCTCGTGCTTTACGGTATCGCCGCTCCCGATTC
GCAGCGCATCGCCTTCTATCGCCTTCTTGACGAGTTCTTCTGAGCGGGACTCTGGGGTTCGAAATGACCG
ACCAAGCGACGCCCAACCTGCCATCACGAGATTTCGATTCCACCGCCGCCTTCTATGAAAGGTTGGGCTT
CGGAATCGTTTTCCGGGACGCCGGCTGGATGATCCTCCAGCGCGGGGATCTCATGCTGGAGTTCTTCGCC
CACCCCAACTTGTTTATTGCAGCTTATAATGGTTACAAATAAAGCAATAGCATCACAAATTTCACAAATA
AAGCATTTTTTTCACTGCATTCTAGTTGTGGTTTGTCCAAACTCATCAATGTATCTTATCATGTCTGTAT
ACCGTCGACCTCTAGCTAGAGCTTGGCGTAATCATGGTCATAGCTGTTTCCTGTGTGAAATTGTTATCCG
CTCACAATTCCACACAACATACGAGCCGGAAGCATAAAGTGTAAAGCCTGGGGTGCCTAATGAGTGAGCT
AACTCACATTAATTGCGTTGCGCTCACTGCCCGCTTTCCAGTCGGGAAACCTGTCGTGCCAGCTGCATTA
ATGAATCGGCCAACGCGCGGGGAGAGGCGGTTTGCGTATTGGGCGCTCTTCCGCTTCCTCGCTCACTGAC
TCGCTGCGCTCGGTCGTTCGGCTGCGGCGAGCGGTATCAGCTCACTCAAAGGCGGTAATACGGTTATCCA
CAGAATCAGGGGATAACGCAGGAAAGAACATGTGAGCAAAAGGCCAGCAAAAGGCCAGGAACCGTAAAAA
GGCCGCGTTGCTGGCGTTTTTCCATAGGCTCCGCCCCCCTGACGAGCATCACAAAAATCGACGCTCAAGT
CAGAGGTGGCGAAACCCGACAGGACTATAAAGATACCAGGCGTTTCCCCCTGGAAGCTCCCTCGTGCGCT
CTCCTGTTCCGACCCTGCCGCTTACCGGATACCTGTCCGCCTTTCTCCCTTCGGGAAGCGTGGCGCTTTC
TCATAGCTCACGCTGTAGGTATCTCAGTTCGGTGTAGGTCGTTCGCTCCAAGCTGGGCTGTGTGCACGAA
CCCCCCGTTCAGCCCGACCGCTGCGCCTTATCCGGTAACTATCGTCTTGAGTCCAACCCGGTAAGACACG
ACTTATCGCCACTGGCAGCAGCCACTGGTAACAGGATTAGCAGAGCGAGGTATGTAGGCGGTGCTACAGA
GTTCTTGAAGTGGTGGCCTAACTACGGCTACACTAGAAGAACAGTATTTGGTATCTGCGCTCTGCTGAAG
CCAGTTACCTTCGGAAAAAGAGTTGGTAGCTCTTGATCCGGCAAACAAACCACCGCTGGTAGCGGTTTTT
TTGTTTGCAAGCAGCAGATTACGCGCAGAAAAAAAGGATCTCAAGAAGATCCTTTGATCTTTTCTACGGG
GTCTGACGCTCAGTGGAACGAAAACTCACGTTAAGGGATTTTGGTCATGAGATTATCAAAAAGGATCTTC
ACCTAGATCCTTTTAAATTAAAAATGAAGTTTTAAATCAATCTAAAGTATATATGAGTAAACTTGGTCTG
ACAGTTACCAATGCTTAATCAGTGAGGCACCTATCTCAGCGATCTGTCTATTTCGTTCATCCATAGTTGC
CTGACTCCCCGTCGTGTAGATAACTACGATACGGGAGGGCTTACCATCTGGCCCCAGTGCTGCAATGATA
CCGCGAGACCCACGCTCACCGGCTCCAGATTTATCAGCAATAAACCAGCCAGCCGGAAGGGCCGAGCGCA
GAAGTGGTCCTGCAACTTTATCCGCCTCCATCCAGTCTATTAATTGTTGCCGGGAAGCTAGAGTAAGTAG
TTCGCCAGTTAATAGTTTGCGCAACGTTGTTGCCATTGCTACAGGCATCGTGGTGTCACGCTCGTCGTTT
GGTATGGCTTCATTCAGCTCCGGTTCCCAACGATCAAGGCGAGTTACATGATCCCCCATGTTGTGCAAAA
AAGCGGTTAGCTCCTTCGGTCCTCCGATCGTTGTCAGAAGTAAGTTGGCCGCAGTGTTATCACTCATGGT
TATGGCAGCACTGCATAATTCTCTTACTGTCATGCCATCCGTAAGATGCTTTTCTGTGACTGGTGAGTAC
TCAACCAAGTCATTCTGAGAATAGTGTATGCGGCGACCGAGTTGCTCTTGCCCGGCGTCAATACGGGATA
ATACCGCGCCACATAGCAGAACTTTAAAAGTGCTCATCATTGGAAAACGTTCTTCGGGGCGAAAACTCTC
AAGGATCTTACCGCTGTTGAGATCCAGTTCGATGTAACCCACTCGTGCACCCAACTGATCTTCAGCATCT
TTTACTTTCACCAGCGTTTCTGGGTGAGCAAAAACAGGAAGGCAAAATGCCGCAAAAAAGGGAATAAGGG
CGACACGGAAATGTTGAATACTCATACTCTTCCTTTTTCAATATTATTGAAGCATTTATCAGGGTTATTG
TCTCATGAGCGGATACATATTTGAATGTATTTAGAAAAATAAACAAATAGGGGTTCCGCGCACATTTCCC
CGAAAAGTGCCACCTGACGTC
