Features (pLannotate 1.2.2; 21 found; start..end, strand, type, name):
     28..80      -  misc_feature   bom (fragment): basis of mobility region from pBR322
    235..614     +  enhancer       CMV enhancer: human cytomegalovirus immediate early enhancer
    615..818     +  promoter       CMV promoter: human cytomegalovirus (CMV) immediate early promoter
    814..847     +  LTR            5' LTR (truncated) (fragment): truncated 5' long terminal repeat (LTR) from HIV-1
    863..881     +  promoter       T7 promoter: promoter for bacteriophage T7 RNA polymerase
    920..1606    +  CDS            Clover: Clover is a basic (constitutively fluorescent) green/yellow fluorescent protein published in 2012, derived from Aequorea victoria. It is reported to be a rapidly-maturing weak dimer with high acid sensitivity.
   1733..2434    +  CDS            mRuby2: mRuby2 is a basic (constitutively fluorescent) red fluorescent protein published in 2012, derived from Entacmaea quadricolor. It has moderate acid sensitivity.
   2514..2738    +  polyA_signal   bGH poly(A) signal: bovine growth hormone polyadenylation signal
   2742..2763    +  promoter       SV40 promoter (fragment): SV40 enhancer and early promoter
   2784..3212    +  rep_origin     f1 ori (sequence partly withheld): f1 bacteriophage origin of replication; arrow indicates direction of (+) strand synthesis
   3226..3555    +  promoter       SV40 promoter: SV40 enhancer and early promoter
   3622..4413    +  CDS            neo: KKA2_KLEPN - Also known as kan, nptII. Experimental evidence at protein level: Swiss-Prot protein existence level 1. Resistance to kanamycin, neomycin, paromomycin, ribostamycin, butirosin and gentamicin B. From Klebsiella pneumoniae.
   4437..4595    +  CDS            ble (fragment): BLE_KLEPN - Experimental evidence at protein level: Swiss-Prot protein existence level 1. Binding protein with a strong affinity to the bleomycin family of antibiotics. Binds to CL990; an antimitotic-antibiotic compound. From Klebsiella pneumoniae.
   4590..4711    +  polyA_signal   SV40 poly(A) signal: SV40 polyadenylation signal
   4784..4800    -  protein_bind   lac operator: The lac repressor binds to the lac operator to inhibit transcription in E. coli. This inhibition can be relieved by adding lactose or isopropyl-β-D-thiogalactopyranoside (IPTG). lac repressor encoded by lacI
   4808..4838    -  promoter       lac promoter: promoter for the E. coli lac operon
   4853..4874    -  protein_bind   CAP binding site: CAP binding activates transcription in the presence of cAMP. E. coli catabolite activator protein
   4887..4979    -  CDS            lacI (fragment): lac repressor; lacI; The lac repressor binds to the lac operator to inhibit transcription in E. coli. This inhibition can be relieved by adding lactose or isopropyl-β-D-thiogalactopyranoside (IPTG).
   5162..5750    -  rep_origin     ori: high-copy-number ColE1/pMB1/pBR322/pUC origin of replication
   5921..6781    -  CDS            AmpR: β-lactamase; bla; confers resistance to ampicillin, carbenicillin, and related antibiotics
   6782..6886    -  promoter       AmpR promoter: bla
>Addgene plasmid #111761 | tCRMod-GGSGGS7 | addgene full sequence | sequence record 214712 | Addgene NGS Result
GACGGATCGGGAGATCTCCCGATCCCCTATGGTGCACTCTCAGTACAATCTGCTCTGATGCCGCATAGTT
AAGCCAGTATCTGCTCCCTGCTTGTGTGTTGGAGGTCGCTGAGTAGTGCGCGAGCAAAATTTAAGCTACA
ACAAGGCAAGGCTTGACCGACAATTGCATGAAGAATCTGCTTAGGGTTAGGCGTTTTGCGCTGCTTCGCG
ATGTACGGGCCAGATATACGCGTTGACATTGATTATTGACTAGTTATTAATAGTAATCAATTACGGGGTC
ATTAGTTCATAGCCCATATATGGAGTTCCGCGTTACATAACTTACGGTAAATGGCCCGCCTGGCTGACCG
CCCAACGACCCCCGCCCATTGACGTCAATAATGACGTATGTTCCCATAGTAACGCCAATAGGGACTTTCC
ATTGACGTCAATGGGTGGAGTATTTACGGTAAACTGCCCACTTGGCAGTACATCAAGTGTATCATATGCC
AAGTACGCCCCCTATTGACGTCAATGACGGTAAATGGCCCGCCTGGCATTATGCCCAGTACATGACCTTA
TGGGACTTTCCTACTTGGCAGTACATCTACGTATTAGTCATCGCTATTACCATGGTGATGCGGTTTTGGC
AGTACATCAATGGGCGTGGATAGCGGTTTGACTCACGGGGATTTCCAAGTCTCCACCCCATTGACGTCAA
TGGGAGTTTGTTTTGGCACCAAAATCAACGGGACTTTCCAAAATGTCGTAACAACTCCGCCCCATTGACG
CAAATGGGCGGTAGGCGTGTACGGTGGGAGGTCTATATAAGCAGAGCTCTCTGGCTAACTAGAGAACCCA
CTGCTTACTGGCTTATCGAAATTAATACGACTCACTATAGGGAGACCCAAGCTGGCTAGCGTTTAAACTT
AAGCTTACCATGGTGAGCAAGGGCGAGGAGCTGTTCACCGGGGTGGTGCCCATCCTGGTCGAGCTGGACG
GCGACGTAAACGGCCACAAGTTCAGCGTCCGCGGCGAGGGCGAGGGCGATGCCACCAACGGCAAGCTGAC
CCTGAAGTTCATCTGCACCACCGGCAAGCTGCCCGTGCCCTGGCCCACCCTCGTGACCACCTTCGGCTAC
GGCGTGGCCTGCTTCAGCCGCTACCCCGACCACATGAAGCAGCACGACTTCTTCAAGTCCGCCATGCCCG
AAGGCTACGTCCAGGAGCGCACCATCTCTTTCAAGGACGACGGTACCTACAAGACCCGCGCCGAGGTGAA
GTTCGAGGGCGACACCCTGGTGAACCGCATCGAGCTGAAGGGCATCGACTTCAAGGAGGACGGCAACATC
CTGGGGCACAAGCTGGAGTACAACTTCAACAGCCACAACGTCTATATCACGGCCGACAAGCAGAAGAACG
GCATCAAGGCTAACTTCAAGATCCGCCACAACGTTGAGGACGGCAGCGTGCAGCTCGCCGACCACTACCA
GCAGAACACCCCCATCGGCGACGGCCCCGTGCTGCTGCCCGACAACCACTACCTGAGCCATCAGTCCGCC
CTGAGCAAAGACCCCAACGAGAAGCGCGATCACATGGTCCTGCTGGAGTTCGTGACCGCCGCCGGGGGTG
GATCCGGTGGATCAGGTGGATCCGGTGGTAGTGGTGGATCCGGAGGTTCTGGTGGATCCGGTGGTTCAGG
TGGATCCGGTGGATCTGGTGGATCCGGTGGTAGTGGTGGATCCGGAGGTAGCAAGGGCGAAGAGCTGATC
AAGGAAAATATGCGTATGAAGGTGGTCATGGAAGGTTCGGTCAACGGCCACCAATTCAAATGCACAGGTG
AAGGAGAAGGCAATCCGTACATGGGAACTCAAACCATGAGGATCAAAGTCATCGAGGGAGGACCCCTGCC
ATTTGCCTTTGACATTCTTGCCACGTCGTTCATGTATGGCAGCCGTACTTTTATCAAGTACCCGAAAGGC
ATTCCTGATTTCTTTAAACAGTCCTTTCCTGAGGGTTTTACTTGGGAAAGAGTTACGAGATACGAAGATG
GTGGAGTCGTCACCGTCATGCAGGACACCAGCCTTGAGGATGGCTGTCTCGTTTACCACGTCCAAGTCAG
AGGGGTAAACTTTCCCTCCAATGGTCCCGTGATGCAGAAGAAGACCAAGGGTTGGGAGCCTAATACAGAG
ATGATGTATCCAGCAGATGGTGGTCTGAGGGGATACACTCATATGGCACTGAAAGTTGATGGTGGTGGCC
ATCTGTCTTGCTCTTTCGTAACAACTTACAGGTCAAAAAAGACCGTCGGGAACATCAAGATGCCCGGTAT
CCATGCCGTTGATCACCGCCTGGAAAGGTTAGAGGAAAGTGACAATGAAATGTTCGTAGTACAACGCGAA
CACGCAGTTGCCAAGTTCGCCGGGCTTGGTGGTGGGATGGACGAGCTGTACAAGTAAGAATTCTGCAGAT
ATCCAGCACAGTGGCGGCCGCTCGAGTCTAGAGGGCCCGTTTAAACCCGCTGATCAGCCTCGACTGTGCC
TTCTAGTTGCCAGCCATCTGTTGTTTGCCCCTCCCCCGTGCCTTCCTTGACCCTGGAAGGTGCCACTCCC
ACTGTCCTTTCCTAATAAAATGAGGAAATTGCATCGCATTGTCTGAGTAGGTGTCATTCTATTCTGGGGG
GTGGGGTGGGGCAGGACAGCAAGGGGGAGGATTGGGAAGACAATAGCAGGCATGCTGGGGATGCGGTGGG
CTCTATGGCTTCTGAGGCGGAAAGAACCAGCTGGGGCTCTAGGGGGTATCCCC
[124 nt withheld, positions 2784-2907]
C
[91 nt withheld, positions 2909-2999]
A
[49 nt withheld, positions 3001-3049]
CCTTTGACGTTGGAGTCCACGTTCTTT
[37 nt withheld, positions 3077-3113]
ACCCTATCTCGGTCTATTCTTTTGATTTATAAGGGATTTTGCCGATTTCGGCCTATTGGTTAAAAAATGA
GCTGATTTAACAAAAATTTAACGCGAATTAATTCTGTGGAATGTGTGTCAGTTAGGGTGTGGAAAGTCCC
CAGGCTCCCCAGCAGGCAGAAGTATGCAAAGCATGCATCTCAATTAGTCAGCAACCAGGTGTGGAAAGTC
CCCAGGCTCCCCAGCAGGCAGAAGTATGCAAAGCATGCATCTCAATTAGTCAGCAACCATAGTCCCGCCC
CTAACTCCGCCCATCCCGCCCCTAACTCCGCCCAGTTCCGCCCATTCTCCGCCCCATGGCTGACTAATTT
TTTTTATTTATGCAGAGGCCGAGGCCGCCTCTGCCTCTGAGCTATTCCAGAAGTAGTGAGGAGGCTTTTT
TGGAGGCCTAGGCTTTTGCAAAAAGCTCCCGGGAGCTTGTATATCCATTTTCGGATCTGATCAAGAGACA
GGATGAGGATCGTTTCGCATGATTGAACAAGATGGATTGCACGCAGGTTCTCCGGCCGCTTGGGTGGAGA
GGCTATTCGGCTATGACTGGGCACAACAGACAATCGGCTGCTCTGATGCCGCCGTGTTCCGGCTGTCAGC
GCAGGGGCGCCCGGTTCTTTTTGTCAAGACCGACCTGTCCGGTGCCCTGAATGAACTGCAGGACGAGGCA
GCGCGGCTATCGTGGCTGGCCACGACGGGCGTTCCTTGCGCAGCTGTGCTCGACGTTGTCACTGAAGCGG
GAAGGGACTGGCTGCTATTGGGCGAAGTGCCGGGGCAGGATCTCCTGTCATCTCACCTTGCTCCTGCCGA
GAAAGTATCCATCATGGCTGATGCAATGCGGCGGCTGCATACGCTTGATCCGGCTACCTGCCCATTCGAC
CACCAAGCGAAACATCGCATCGAGCGAGCACGTACTCGGATGGAAGCCGGTCTTGTCGATCAGGATGATC
TGGACGAAGAGCATCAGGGGCTCGCGCCAGCCGAACTGTTCGCCAGGCTCAAGGCGCGCATGCCCGACGG
CGAGGATCTCGTCGTGACCCATGGCGATGCCTGCTTGCCGAATATCATGGTGGAAAATGGCCGCTTTTCT
GGATTCATCGACTGTGGCCGGCTGGGTGTGGCGGACCGCTATCAGGACATAGCGTTGGCTACCCGTGATA
TTGCTGAAGAGCTTGGCGGCGAATGGGCTGACCGCTTCCTCGTGCTTTACGGTATCGCCGCTCCCGATTC
GCAGCGCATCGCCTTCTATCGCCTTCTTGACGAGTTCTTCTGAGCGGGACTCTGGGGTTCGAAATGACCG
ACCAAGCGACGCCCAACCTGCCATCACGAGATTTCGATTCCACCGCCGCCTTCTATGAAAGGTTGGGCTT
CGGAATCGTTTTCCGGGACGCCGGCTGGATGATCCTCCAGCGCGGGGATCTCATGCTGGAGTTCTTCGCC
CACCCCAACTTGTTTATTGCAGCTTATAATGGTTACAAATAAAGCAATAGCATCACAAATTTCACAAATA
AAGCATTTTTTTCACTGCATTCTAGTTGTGGTTTGTCCAAACTCATCAATGTATCTTATCATGTCTGTAT
ACCGTCGACCTCTAGCTAGAGCTTGGCGTAATCATGGTCATAGCTGTTTCCTGTGTGAAATTGTTATCCG
CTCACAATTCCACACAACATACGAGCCGGAAGCATAAAGTGTAAAGCCTGGGGTGCCTAATGAGTGAGCT
AACTCACATTAATTGCGTTGCGCTCACTGCCCGCTTTCCAGTCGGGAAACCTGTCGTGCCAGCTGCATTA
ATGAATCGGCCAACGCGCGGGGAGAGGCGGTTTGCGTATTGGGCGCTCTTCCGCTTCCTCGCTCACTGAC
TCGCTGCGCTCGGTCGTTCGGCTGCGGCGAGCGGTATCAGCTCACTCAAAGGCGGTAATACGGTTATCCA
CAGAATCAGGGGATAACGCAGGAAAGAACATGTGAGCAAAAGGCCAGCAAAAGGCCAGGAACCGTAAAAA
GGCCGCGTTGCTGGCGTTTTTCCATAGGCTCCGCCCCCCTGACGAGCATCACAAAAATCGACGCTCAAGT
CAGAGGTGGCGAAACCCGACAGGACTATAAAGATACCAGGCGTTTCCCCCTGGAAGCTCCCTCGTGCGCT
CTCCTGTTCCGACCCTGCCGCTTACCGGATACCTGTCCGCCTTTCTCCCTTCGGGAAGCGTGGCGCTTTC
TCATAGCTCACGCTGTAGGTATCTCAGTTCGGTGTAGGTCGTTCGCTCCAAGCTGGGCTGTGTGCACGAA
CCCCCCGTTCAGCCCGACCGCTGCGCCTTATCCGGTAACTATCGTCTTGAGTCCAACCCGGTAAGACACG
ACTTATCGCCACTGGCAGCAGCCACTGGTAACAGGATTAGCAGAGCGAGGTATGTAGGCGGTGCTACAGA
GTTCTTGAAGTGGTGGCCTAACTACGGCTACACTAGAAGAACAGTATTTGGTATCTGCGCTCTGCTGAAG
CCAGTTACCTTCGGAAAAAGAGTTGGTAGCTCTTGATCCGGCAAACAAACCACCGCTGGTAGCGGTGGTT
TTTTTGTTTGCAAGCAGCAGATTACGCGCAGAAAAAAAGGATCTCAAGAAGATCCTTTGATCTTTTCTAC
GGGGTCTGACGCTCAGTGGAACGAAAACTCACGTTAAGGGATTTTGGTCATGAGATTATCAAAAAGGATC
TTCACCTAGATCCTTTTAAATTAAAAATGAAGTTTTAAATCAATCTAAAGTATATATGAGTAAACTTGGT
CTGACAGTTACCAATGCTTAATCAGTGAGGCACCTATCTCAGCGATCTGTCTATTTCGTTCATCCATAGT
TGCCTGACTCCCCGTCGTGTAGATAACTACGATACGGGAGGGCTTACCATCTGGCCCCAGTGCTGCAATG
ATACCGCGAGACCCACGCTCACCGGCTCCAGATTTATCAGCAATAAACCAGCCAGCCGGAAGGGCCGAGC
GCAGAAGTGGTCCTGCAACTTTATCCGCCTCCATCCAGTCTATTAATTGTTGCCGGGAAGCTAGAGTAAG
TAGTTCGCCAGTTAATAGTTTGCGCAACGTTGTTGCCATTGCTACAGGCATCGTGGTGTCACGCTCGTCG
TTTGGTATGGCTTCATTCAGCTCCGGTTCCCAACGATCAAGGCGAGTTACATGATCCCCCATGTTGTGCA
AAAAAGCGGTTAGCTCCTTCGGTCCTCCGATCGTTGTCAGAAGTAAGTTGGCCGCAGTGTTATCACTCAT
GGTTATGGCAGCACTGCATAATTCTCTTACTGTCATGCCATCCGTAAGATGCTTTTCTGTGACTGGTGAG
TACTCAACCAAGTCATTCTGAGAATAGTGTATGCGGCGACCGAGTTGCTCTTGCCCGGCGTCAATACGGG
ATAATACCGCGCCACATAGCAGAACTTTAAAAGTGCTCATCATTGGAAAACGTTCTTCGGGGCGAAAACT
CTCAAGGATCTTACCGCTGTTGAGATCCAGTTCGATGTAACCCACTCGTGCACCCAACTGATCTTCAGCA
TCTTTTACTTTCACCAGCGTTTCTGGGTGAGCAAAAACAGGAAGGCAAAATGCCGCAAAAAAGGGAATAA
GGGCGACACGGAAATGTTGAATACTCATACTCTTCCTTTTTCAATATTATTGAAGCATTTATCAGGGTTA
TTGTCTCATGAGCGGATACATATTTGAATGTATTTAGAAAAATAAACAAATAGGGGTTCCGCGCACATTT
CCCCGAAAAGTGCCACCTGACGTC
